Addgene plasmid #22615: pPLP1.3
Depositing lab: Lynn Hudson. Depositing organization: National Institute of Neurological Disorders and Strokes (NINDS). Publication: Myelin-specific proteolipid protein is expressed in myelinating Schwann cells but is not incorporated into myelin sheaths. Puckett C, Hudson L, Ono K, Friedrich V, Benecke J, Dubois-Dalcq M, Lazzarini RA. J Neurosci Res. 1987 . 18(4):511-8. 10.1002/jnr.490180402 PubMed 2449540.
Backbone
  Vector backbone: pUC8
  Backbone size w/o insert (bp): 2665
  Vector type: E. Coli phagemid vector
Growth in bacteria
  Bacterial resistance: Ampicillin, 100 μg/mL
  Growth temperature: 37°C
  Growth strain: DH5alpha
  Growth instructions: DH5 alpha
  Copy number: Unknown
Gene/Insert
  Gene/Insert name: Proteolipid Protein
  Species: H. sapiens (human)
  Insert size (bp): 1300
  Cloning method: Restriction Enzyme; 5′ cloning site EcoRI (not destroyed); 3′ cloning site EcoRI (not destroyed)
  Sequencing primers: 5′ n/a; 3′ n/a
Terms and licenses: Academic/Nonprofit Terms; Industry Terms: Not Available to Industry
Depositor comments: The 1300bp Humanc Proteolipid protein (PLP) was subcloned from a lambda gt11 human brainstem cDNA library This PLP DNA cloned by Hudson lab.
How to cite: pPLP1.3 was a gift from Lynn Hudson (Addgene plasmid # 22615 ; http://n2t.net/addgene:22615 ; RRID:Addgene_22615)
