[The description below was written by a language model from this plasmid's Addgene catalogue record.]
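Description:
pPLP1.3 is a simple bacterial cloning plasmid that carries a human proteolipid protein (PLP) cDNA in the pUC8 backbone. The record lists the backbone as about 2.7 kb and classes the vector as an E. coli phagemid, although pUC8 is generally known as a plain plasmid cloning vector with a pUC-type origin. It is maintained in E. coli under ampicillin selection. The copy number is recorded as unknown, and no feature table is supplied, so the positions of individual elements cannot be confirmed from the record.

The insert is a roughly 1.3 kb human PLP cDNA fragment. According to the depositor comments, it was isolated from a lambda gt11 human brainstem cDNA library and then subcloned into the plasmid. It sits between two EcoRI sites, both of which remain intact, so the fragment can be released as a single EcoRI piece. Because the same enzyme was used at both ends, the orientation of the insert relative to the vector is not determined by the cloning strategy, and the record does not state it. The record also does not say whether the fragment covers the full coding region, and it lists no eukaryotic promoter, tag or reporter, so this is a cDNA stock clone rather than an expression construct.

PLP is the major integral membrane protein of central nervous system myelin. The associated publication examined PLP expression in myelinating Schwann cells, which suggests the clone served as a source of PLP sequence, for example for hybridisation probes or further subcloning, though the record does not state the use explicitly.
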