>Addgene plasmid #22615 | pPLP1.3 | addgene partial sequence | sequence record 28481 | 22615 with M13-puc-rev
GCTNGGCTGCNGGTCGACGGANCCCCGGGAATTCGGGTTTTTACTTCACTGTCCTTTATCTTGATTGGTT
TCTTACAAAACATTTTCCCTCTCCTCCTTCTATGCAGCCTGGAAGCTTATCTTGTATACTGGTTTGAAAA
CAAGTATCAAGTGTCTTTTTGTAAAGCTCTTACATCTCCTTAAATATTGCTGAAACCACTTTGGGGGAAA
AGAACAACACAACTCTTTACAACAAAAGAACTGTAGTACAAATCTTTCCTTCAATTAAAACCAATCAGAC
TTTTTTTTTTTTTAACCCAAAGTTAACAAAAACAGGAAAAGACTGAAATCTGGGAGCTATTCAGGTCTCA
AACTCTTTCTGCCTGTCCTTTTTCCTGGAAGCTTACCAACTGAATAGCTGATGACTGGTGCATTCTGTTA
TGTGATCTATATCAGGAGAAAATAACCTTTATGTTAAACCTAACTCTTAACACACCAAGATAACATTGCT
AAGTAAAATCATTTTCCATTAGCTAGAAAGAACGATCAGATTACTCAAATTGAGATTCAAATTCACCAAA
TCTGTTTCTGCAAAGGCAGAATACTTGTAGAAAATCCCAATAGATTCAACTAGCCAATTTTTAATATCAT
TTGTGATGCTTAATGTCCAATTTTCCTAGTTTAAAAAACAGTCATAATCAAAGAATTATTCTCCAGACAT
TTCTGATGCAACCCCAAATAAGTAATAAACAAACTGGAATACATGAAATGTGCATCATTCTAAAACAAAT
CAAGACCTTCAAATCACCTACNATGACTGAATGGATAATACCCCATGAAATGAGCACCATTGTGAAGATA
TGACAGANGCCAGAGTACACAACTAATTAACAGAAAAAAAG
